>Addgene plasmid #52491 | pBT317_pET-PhiC31o-pA | depositor full sequence | sequence record 81612 | pBT317_pET-PhiC31o-pA sequence 7526 bps
TTCTTGAAGACGAAAGGGCCTCGTGATACGCCTATTTTTATAGGTTAATGTCATGATAATAATGGTTTCT
TAGACGTCAGGTGGCACTTTTCGGGGAAATGTGCGCGGAACCCCTATTTGTTTATTTTTCTAAATACATT
CAAATATGTATCCGCTCATGAGACAATAACCCTGATAAATGCTTCAATAATATTGAAAAAGGAAGAGTAT
GAGTATTCAACATTTCCGTGTCGCCCTTATTCCCTTTTTTGCGGCATTTTGCCTTCCTGTTTTTGCTCAC
CCAGAAACGCTGGTGAAAGTAAAAGATGCTGAAGATCAGTTGGGTGCACGAGTGGGTTACATCGAACTGG
ATCTCAACAGCGGTAAGATCCTTGAGAGTTTTCGCCCCGAAGAACGTTTTCCAATGATGAGCACTTTTAA
AGTTCTGCTATGTGGCGCGGTATTATCCCGTGTTGACGCCGGGCAAGAGCAACTCGGTCGCCGCATACAC
TATTCTCAGAATGACTTGGTTGAGTACTCACCAGTCACAGAAAAGCATCTTACGGATGGCATGACAGTAA
GAGAATTATGCAGTGCTGCCATAACCATGAGTGATAACACTGCGGCCAACTTACTTCTGACAACGATCGG
AGGACCGAAGGAGCTAACCGCTTTTTTGCACAACATGGGGGATCATGTAACTCGCCTTGATCGTTGGGAA
CCGGAGCTGAATGAAGCCATACCAAACGACGAGCGTGACACCACGATGCCTGCAGCAATGGCAACAACGT
TGCGCAAACTATTAACTGGCGAACTACTTACTCTAGCTTCCCGGCAACAATTAATAGACTGGATGGAGGC
GGATAAAGTTGCAGGACCACTTCTGCGCTCGGCCCTTCCGGCTGGCTGGTTTATTGCTGATAAATCTGGA
GCCGGTGAGCGTGGGTCTCGCGGTATCATTGCAGCACTGGGGCCAGATGGTAAGCCCTCCCGTATCGTAG
TTATCTACACGACGGGGAGTCAGGCAACTATGGATGAACGAAATAGACAGATCGCTGAGATAGGTGCCTC
ACTGATTAAGCATTGGTAACTGTCAGACCAAGTTTACTCATATATACTTTAGATTGATTTAAAACTTCAT
TTTTAATTTAAAAGGATCTAGGTGAAGATCCTTTTTGATAATCTCATGACCAAAATCCCTTAACGTGAGT
TTTCGTTCCACTGAGCGTCAGACCCCGTAGAAAAGATCAAAGGATCTTCTTGAGATCCTTTTTTTCTGCG
CGTAATCTGCTGCTTGCAAACAAAAAAACCACCGCTACCAGCGGTGGTTTGTTTGCCGGATCAAGAGCTA
CCAACTCTTTTTCCGAAGGTAACTGGCTTCAGCAGAGCGCAGATACCAAATACTGTCCTTCTAGTGTAGC
CGTAGTTAGGCCACCACTTCAAGAACTCTGTAGCACCGCCTACATACCTCGCTCTGCTAATCCTGTTACC
AGTGGCTGCTGCCAGTGGCGATAAGTCGTGTCTTACCGGGTTGGACTCAAGACGATAGTTACCGGATAAG
GCGCAGCGGTCGGGCTGAACGGGGGGTTCGTGCACACAGCCCAGCTTGGAGCGAACGACCTACACCGAAC
TGAGATACCTACAGCGTGAGCTATGAGAAAGCGCCACGCTTCCCGAAGGGAGAAAGGCGGACAGGTATCC
GGTAAGCGGCAGGGTCGGAACAGGAGAGCGCACGAGGGAGCTTCCAGGGGGAAACGCCTGGTATCTTTAT
AGTCCTGTCGGGTTTCGCCACCTCTGACTTGAGCGTCGATTTTTGTGATGCTCGTCAGGGGGGCGGAGCC
TATGGAAAAACGCCAGCAACGCGGCCTTTTTACGGTTCCTGGCCTTTTGCTGGCCTTTTGCTCACATGTT
CTTTCCTGCGTTATCCCCTGATTCTGTGGATAACCGTATTACCGCCTTTGAGTGAGCTGATACCGCTCGC
CGCAGCCGAACGACCGAGCGCAGCGAGTCAGTGAGCGAGGAAGCGGAAGAGCGCCTGATGCGGTATTTTC
TCCTTACGCATCTGTGCGGTATTTCACACCGCATATATGGTGCACTCTCAGTACAATCTGCTCTGATGCC
GCATAGTTAAGCCAGTATACACTCCGCTATCGCTACGTGACTGGGTCATGGCTGCGCCCCGACACCCGCC
AACACCCGCTGACGCGCCCTGACGGGCTTGTCTGCTCCCGGCATCCGCTTACAGACAAGCTGTGACCGTC
TCCGGGAGCTGCATGTGTCAGAGGTTTTCACCGTCATCACCGAAACGCGCGAGGCAGCTGCGGTAAAGCT
CATCAGCGTGGTCGTGAAGCGATTCACAGATGTCTGCCTGTTCATCCGCGTCCAGCTCGTTGAGTTTCTC
CAGAAGCGTTAATGTCTGGCTTCTGATAAAGCGGGCCATGTTAAGGGCGGTTTTTTCCTGTTTGGTCACT
GATGCCTCCGTGTAAGGGGGATTTCTGTTCATGGGGGTAATGATACCGATGAAACGAGAGAGGATGCTCA
CGATACGGGTTACTGATGATGAACATGCCCGGTTACTGGAACGTTGTGAGGGTAAACAACTGGCGGTATG
GATGCGGCGGGACCAGAGAAAAATCACTCAGGGTCAATGCCAGCGCTTCGTTAATACAGATGTAGGTGTT
CCACAGGGTAGCCAGCAGCATCCTGCGATGCAGATCCGGAACATAATGGTGCAGGGCGCTGACTTCCGCG
TTTCCAGACTTTACGAAACACGGAAACCGAAGACCATTCATGTTGTTGCTCAGGTCGCAGACGTTTTGCA
GCAGCAGTCGCTTCACGTTCGCTCGCGTATCGGTGATTCATTCTGCTAACCAGTAAGGCAACCCCGCCAG
CCTAGCCGGGTCCTCAACGACAGGAGCACGATCATGCGCACCCGTGGCCAGGACCCAACGCTGCCCGAGA
TGCGCCGCGTGCGGCTGCTGGAGATGGCGGACGCGATGGATATGTTCTGCCAAGGGTTGGTTTGCGCATT
CACAGTTCTCCGCAAGAATTGATTGGCTCCAATTCTTGGAGTGGTGAATCCGTTAGCGAGGTGCCGCCGG
CTTCCATTCAGGTCGAGGTGGCCCGGCTCCATGCACCGCGACGCAACGCGGGGAGGCAGACAAGGTATAG
GGCGGCGCCTACAATCCATGCCAACCCGTTCCATGTGCTCGCCGAGGCGGCATAAATCGCCGTGACGATC
AGCGGTCCAGTGATCGAAGTTAGGCTGGTAAGAGCCGCGAGCGATCCTTGAAGCTGTCCCTGATGGTCGT
CATCTACCTGCCTGGACAGCATGGCCTGCAACGCGGGCATCCCGATGCCGCCGGAAGCGAGAAGAATCAT
AATGGGGAAGGCCATCCAGCCTCGCGTCGCGAACGCCAGCAAGACGTAGCCCAGCGCGTCGGCCGCCATG
CCGGCGATAATGGCCTGCTTCTCGCCGAAACGTTTGGTGGCGGGACCAGTGACGAAGGCTTGAGCGAGGG
CGTGCAAGATTCCGAATACCGCAAGCGACAGGCCGATCATCGTCGCGCTCCAGCGAAAGCGGTCCTCGCC
GAAAATGACCCAGAGCGCTGCCGGCACCTGTCCTACGAGTTGCATGATAAAGAAGACAGTCATAAGTGCG
GCGACGATAGTCATGCCCCGCGCCCACCGGAAGGAGCTGACTGGGTTGAAGGCTCTCAAGGGCATCGGTC
GAGATCCCGGTGCCTAATGAGTGAGCTAACTTACATTAATTGCGTTGCGCTCACTGCCCGCTTTCCAGTC
GGGAAACCTGTCGTGCCAGCTGCATTAATGAATCGGCCAACGCGCGGGGAGAGGCGGTTTGCGTATTGGG
CGCCAGGGTGGTTTTTCTTTTCACCAGTGAGACGGGCAACAGCTGATTGCCCTTCACCGCCTGGCCCTGA
GAGAGTTGCAGCAAGCGGTCCACGCTGGTTTGCCCCAGCAGGCGAAAATCCTGTTTGATGGTGGTTAACG
GCGGGATATAACATGAGCTGTCTTCGGTATCGTCGTATCCCACTACCGAGATATCCGCACCAACGCGCAG
CCCGGACTCGGTAATGGCGCGCATTGCGCCCAGCGCCATCTGATCGTTGGCAACCAGCATCGCAGTGGGA
ACGATGCCCTCATTCAGCATTTGCATGGTTTGTTGAAAACCGGACATGGCACTCCAGTCGCCTTCCCGTT
CCGCTATCGGCTGAATTTGATTGCGAGTGAGATATTTATGCCAGCCAGCCAGACGCAGACGCGCCGAGAC
AGAACTTAATGGGCCCGCTAACAGCGCGATTTGCTGGTGACCCAATGCGACCAGATGCTCCACGCCCAGT
CGCGTACCGTCTTCATGGGAGAAAATAATACTGTTGATGGGTGTCTGGTCAGAGACATCAAGAAATAACG
CCGGAACATTAGTGCAGGCAGCTTCCACAGCAATGGCATCCTGGTCATCCAGCGGATAGTTAATGATCAG
CCCACTGACGCGTTGCGCGAGAAGATTGTGCACCGCCGCTTTACAGGCTTCGACGCCGCTTCGTTCTACC
ATCGACACCACCACGCTGGCACCCAGTTGATCGGCGCGAGATTTAATCGCCGCGACAATTTGCGACGGCG
CGTGCAGGGCCAGACTGGAGGTGGCAACGCCAATCAGCAACGACTGTTTGCCCGCCAGTTGTTGTGCCAC
GCGGTTGGGAATGTAATTCAGCTCCGCCATCGCCGCTTCCACTTTTTCCCGCGTTTTCGCAGAAACGTGG
CTGGCCTGGTTCACCACGCGGGAAACGGTCTGATAAGAGACACCGGCATACTCTGCGACATCGTATAACG
TTACTGGTTTCACATTCACCACCCTGAATTGACTCTCTTCCGGGCGCTATCATGCCATACCGCGAAAGGT
TTTGCGCCATTCGATGGTGTCCGGGATCTCGACGCTCTCCCTTATGCGACTCCTGCATTAGGAAGCAGCC
CAGTAGTAGGTTGAGGCCGTTGAGCACCGCCGCCGCAAGGAATGGTGCATGCAAGGAGATGGCGCCCAAC
AGTCCCCCGGCCACGGGGCCTGCCACCATACCCACGCCGAAACAAGCGCTCATGAGCCCGAAGTGGCGAG
CCCGATCTTCCCCATCGGTGATGTCGGCGATATAGGCGCCAGCAACCGCACCTGTGGCGCCGGTGATGCC
GGCCACGATGCGTCCGGCGTAGAGGATCGAGATCTCGATCCCGCGAAATTAATACGACTCACTATAGGGG
AATTGTGAGCGGATAACAATTCCCCTCTAGAAATAATTTTGTTTAACTTTAAGAAGGAGATATACATAAC
CGCCACCATGGATACCTACGCCGGAGCCTACGACAGACAGAGCCGGGAGAGAGAGAACAGCAGCGCCGCC
AGCCCCGCCACCCAGAGAAGCGCCAACGAGGATAAGGCCGCCGATCTGCAGAGAGAGGTGGAGAGGGACG
GCGGCAGATTCAGATTTGTGGGCCACTTCAGCGAGGCCCCTGGCACCAGCGCCTTCGGCACCGCCGAGAG
ACCCGAGTTCGAGAGAATCCTGAACGAGTGTAGGGCCGGCAGGCTGAACATGATCATCGTGTACGACGTG
TCCCGGTTCAGCAGGCTGAAGGTGATGGACGCCATCCCTATCGTGTCCGAGCTGCTGGCCCTGGGCGTGA
CCATCGTGTCCACCCAGGAAGGCGTCTTTAGACAGGGCAACGTGATGGACCTGATCCACCTGATCATGAG
GCTGGACGCCAGCCACAAGGAGAGCAGCCTGAAGAGCGCCAAGATCCTGGACACCAAGAACCTGCAGAGG
GAGCTGGGCGGCTATGTGGGCGGCAAGGCCCCCTACGGCTTCGAGCTGGTGTCCGAGACCAAGGAGATCA
CCCGGAACGGCAGGATGGTGAACGTGGTGATCAACAAGCTGGCCCACAGCACCACCCCCCTGACCGGCCC
CTTCGAGTTTGAGCCCGACGTGATCAGGTGGTGGTGGCGGGAGATCAAGACCCACAAGCACCTGCCTTTC
AAGCCCGGCAGCCAGGCCGCCATCCACCCCGGCAGCATCACCGGCCTGTGTAAGAGAATGGACGCCGACG
CCGTGCCCACCAGAGGCGAGACCATCGGCAAGAAAACCGCCAGCAGCGCCTGGGACCCCGCCACCGTGAT
GAGAATCCTGAGGGACCCTAGGATCGCCGGCTTCGCCGCCGAGGTGATCTACAAGAAGAAGCCCGACGGC
ACCCCCACCACCAAGATCGAGGGCTACAGAATCCAGAGAGACCCCATCACCCTGAGACCTGTGGAGCTGG
ACTGTGGCCCTATCATCGAGCCTGCCGAGTGGTACGAGCTGCAGGCCTGGCTGGACGGCAGAGGCAGAGG
CAAGGGCCTGAGCAGAGGCCAGGCCATCCTGAGCGCCATGGACAAGCTGTACTGTGAGTGTGGCGCCGTG
ATGACCAGCAAGAGAGGCGAGGAGAGCATCAAGGACAGCTACCGGTGCCGGAGAAGAAAGGTGGTGGACC
CCAGCGCCCCTGGCCAGCACGAGGGCACCTGTAATGTGAGCATGGCCGCCCTGGACAAGTTCGTGGCCGA
GCGGATCTTCAACAAGATCCGGCACGCCGAGGGCGACGAGGAGACCCTGGCCCTGCTGTGGGAGGCCGCC
AGAAGATTCGGCAAGCTGACCGAGGCCCCCGAGAAGAGCGGCGAGAGGGCCAACCTGGTGGCCGAGAGAG
CCGACGCCCTGAACGCCCTGGAGGAGCTGTACGAGGACAGAGCCGCCGGAGCCTATGACGGCCCTGTGGG
CAGGAAGCACTTCAGAAAGCAGCAGGCCGCCCTGACCCTGAGACAGCAGGGCGCCGAGGAAAGACTGGCC
GAGCTGGAGGCCGCCGAGGCCCCTAAGCTGCCCCTGGATCAGTGGTTCCCCGAGGATGCCGACGCCGACC
CCACCGGCCCCAAGTCCTGGTGGGGCAGAGCCAGCGTGGACGACAAGAGGGTGTTCGTGGGCCTGTTCGT
GGATAAGATCGTGGTGACCAAGAGCACCACCGGCAGGGGCCAGGGCACCCCCATCGAGAAGAGAGCCAGC
ATCACCTGGGCCAAGCCTCCCACCGACGACGACGAGGATGACGCCCAGGACGGCACCGAGGACGTGGCCG
CCCCTAAGAAAAAGCGGAAAGTGTGACTCGAGAAAAAAAAAAAAAAAAAAAAAAAAAAAAAAGGATCCGG
CTGCTAACAAAGCCCGAAAGGAAGCTGAGTTGGCTGCTGCCACCGCTGAGCAATAACTAGCATAACCCCT
TGGGGCCTCTAAACGGGTCTTGAGGGGTTTTTTGCTGAAAGGAGGAACTATATCCGGATATCCCGCAAGA
GGCCCGGCAGTACCGGCATAACCAAGCCTATGCCTACAGCATCCAGGGTGACGGTGCCGAGGATGACGAT
GAGCGCATTGTTAGATTTCATACACGGTGCCTGACTGCGTTAGCAATTTAACTGTGATAAACTACCGCAT
TAAAGCTTATCGATGATAAGCTGTCAAACATGAGAA
Features (pLannotate 1.2.2; 19 found; start..end, strand, type, name):
    104..208     +  promoter       AmpR promoter: bla
    209..1069    +  CDS            AmpR: β-lactamase; bla; confers resistance to ampicillin, carbenicillin, and related antibiotics
   1240..1828    +  rep_origin     ori: high-copy-number ColE1/pMB1/pBR322/pUC origin of replication
   2014..2156    -  misc_feature   bom: basis of mobility region from pBR322
   2258..2449    -  CDS            rop: Rop protein, which maintains plasmids at low copy number; rop
   2466..2846    +  CDS            YPB1_ECOLX: Protein predicted: Swiss-Prot protein existence level 4. From Escherichia coli.
   3088..3712    -  CDS            TcR (fragment): tetracycline efflux protein; tet; confers resistance to tetracycline
   3727..3748    -  protein_bind   CAP binding site: CAP binding activates transcription in the presence of cAMP. E. coli catabolite activator protein
   3761..4843    -  CDS            lacI: lac repressor; lacI; The lac repressor binds to the lac operator to inhibit transcription in E. coli. This inhibition can be relieved by adding lactose or isopropyl-β-D-thiogalactopyranoside (IPTG).
   4844..4921    -  promoter       lacI promoter: lacI
   4929..5208    -  CDS            TcR (fragment): tetracycline efflux protein; tet; confers resistance to tetracycline
   5230..5248    +  promoter       T7 promoter: promoter for bacteriophage T7 RNA polymerase
   5249..5273    +  protein_bind   lac operator: The lac repressor binds to the lac operator to inhibit transcription in E. coli. This inhibition can be relieved by adding lactose or isopropyl-β-D-thiogalactopyranoside (IPTG). lac repressor encoded by lacI
   5288..5310    +  RBS            RBS: efficient ribosome binding site from bacteriophage T7 gene 10 (Olins and Rangwala, 1989)
   7189..7206    +  promoter       ARG4 promoter (fragment): S. cerevisiae ARG4
   7210..7259    +  CDS            SET1 (fragment): solubility-enhancement tag derived from T7 phage gene 10B
   7267..7314    +  terminator     T7 terminator: transcription terminator for bacteriophage T7 RNA polymerase
   7337..7441    -  CDS            TcR (fragment): tetracycline efflux protein; tet; confers resistance to tetracycline
   7489..7517    -  promoter       tet promoter: E. coli promoter for tetracycline efflux protein gene
