[The description below was written by a language model from this plasmid's Addgene catalogue record and pLannotate feature annotations shown in this document.]
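Description:
pBT317_pET-PhiC31o-pA is a 7,526 bp bacterial plasmid built on a pET backbone that serves as a template for making PhiC31o integrase mRNA. It is maintained in E. coli under ampicillin selection through a β-lactamase gene with its own promoter, and it replicates from a ColE1/pMB1-type origin. The backbone retains the pBR322-derived bom and rop elements, although the catalogue lists the plasmid as high copy. Several short tetracycline-resistance fragments and the tet promoter are also annotated; these are non-functional remnants of the pBR322 ancestry typical of pET vectors.

The payload sits downstream of a T7 promoter, followed by a lac operator and the phage T7 gene 10 ribosome binding site, with a lacI cassette elsewhere on the plasmid and a T7 terminator at the far end. The feature table does not annotate the integrase itself. However, the roughly 1.9 kb unannotated interval between the ribosome binding site and the terminator region is where the PhiC31o coding sequence presumably lies. The "o" form came from a separate source than the original PhiC31 according to the record, and is generally understood to be a codon-optimised version for mammalian expression. The "pA" in the name suggests a poly(A) stretch after the coding sequence, which may explain the small, probably spurious hits to ARG4 promoter and SET1 fragments just before the terminator, but the record does not confirm this.

The T7 promoter allows in vitro transcription with T7 RNA polymerase to produce integrase mRNA. The associated publication concerns site-specific, integrase-mediated transgenesis in mice by pronuclear injection, where such mRNA would supply the integrase that catalyses recombination between attachment sites.
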