Addgene plasmid #52491: pBT317_pET-PhiC31o-pA
Purpose: for preparation of PhiC31o mRNA
Depositing lab: Liqun Luo. Depositing organization: Stanford University. Publication: Site-specific integrase-mediated transgenesis in mice via pronuclear injection. Tasic B, Hippenmeyer S, Wang C, Gamboa M, Zong H, Chen-Tsai Y, Luo L. Proc Natl Acad Sci U S A. 2011 May 10;108(19):7902-7. doi: 10.1073/pnas.1019507108. Epub 2011 Apr 4. PubMed 21464299.
Backbone
  Vector backbone: pET
Growth in bacteria
  Bacterial resistance: Ampicillin, 100 μg/mL
  Growth temperature: 37°C
  Growth strain: DH5alpha
  Copy number: High Copy
Gene/Insert
  Gene/Insert name: PhiC31o integrase
Resource information
  A portion of this plasmid was derived from a plasmid made by: PhiC31o from Phil Soriano; PhiC31 from Michele Calos
Terms and licenses: Academic/Nonprofit Terms; Industry Terms: Not Available to Industry
How to cite: pBT317_pET-PhiC31o-pA was a gift from Liqun Luo (Addgene plasmid # 52491 ; http://n2t.net/addgene:52491 ; RRID:Addgene_52491)
