>Addgene plasmid #52491 | pBT317_pET-PhiC31o-pA | addgene partial sequence | sequence record 89609 | pBRrevBam 5'-GGTGATGTCGGCGATATAGG-3'
ATGCCGGCCACGATGCGTCCGGCGTAGAGGATCGAGATCTCGATCCCGCGAAATTAATACGACTCACTAT
AGGGGAATTGTGAGCGGATAACAATTCCCCTCTAGAAATAATTTTGTTTAACTTT
