>Addgene plasmid #52491 | pBT317_pET-PhiC31o-pA | addgene partial sequence | sequence record 90038 | T7term 5'-GCTAGTTATTGCTCAGCGG-3'
TTTTTTTTTTTTTTTTTTTTTTTTTTTTTTCNCGAGTCACACTTTCCGCTTTTTCTTAGGGGCGGCCACG
TCCTCGGTGCCGTCCTGGGCGTCATCCTCGTCGTCGTCGGTGGGAGGCTTGGCCCAGGTGATGCTGGCTC
TCTTCTCGATGGGGGTGCCCTGGCCCCTGCCGGTGGTGCTCTTGGTCACCACGATCTTATCCACGAACAG
GCCCACNAACACCCTCTTGTCGTCCACGCTGGCTCTGCCCCACCAGGACTTGGGGCCGGTGGGGTCGGCG
TCGGCATCCTCGGGGAACCACTGATCCAGGGGCAGCTTAGGGGCCTCGGCGGCCTCCAGCTCGGCCAGTC
TTTCCTCGGCGCCCTGCTGTCTCAGGGTCAGGGCGGCCTGCTGCTTTCTGAAGTGCTTCCTGCCCACAGG
GCCGTCATAGGCTCCGGCGGCTCTGTCCTCGTACAGCTCCTCCAGGGCGTTCAGGGCGTCGGCTCTCTCG
GCCACCAGGTTGGCCCTCTCGCCGCTCTTCTCGGGGGCCTCGGTCAGCTTGCCNAATCTTCTGGCGGCCT
CCCACAGCAGGGCCAGGGTCTCCTCGTCGCCCTCGGCGTGCCGGATCTTGTTGAAGATCCGCTCGGCCAC
GAACTTGTCCAGGGCGGCCATGCTCACATTACAGGTGCCCTCGTGCTGGCCAGGGGCGCTGGGGTCCACC
ACCTTTCTTCTCCGGCACCGGTAGCTGTCCTTGATGCTCTCCTCGCCTCTCTTGCTGGTCATCACGGCGC
CAC
